Addgene plasmid #136722: pISH-Olfr849
Purpose: Template to synthesize riboprobes for in situ hybridization (ISH) for Olfr849
Depositing lab: Peter Mombaerts. Depositing organization: Max Planck Research Unit for Neurogenetics. Publication: The Zonal Organization of Odorant Receptor Gene Choice in the Main Olfactory Epithelium of the Mouse. Zapiec B, Mombaerts P. Cell Rep. 2020 Mar 24;30(12):4220-4234.e5. doi: 10.1016/j.celrep.2020.02.110. PubMed 32209480.
Backbone
  Vector backbone: pGEM-T-Easy
  Vector type: in situ probe
Growth in bacteria
  Bacterial resistance: Ampicillin, 100 μg/mL
  Growth temperature: 37°C
  Growth strain: DH5alpha
  Copy number: High Copy
Gene/Insert
  Gene/Insert name: Olfr849
  Species: M. musculus (mouse)
  Mutation: ISH Probe insert
  Entrez Gene: Olfr849 (a.k.a. MOR151-1)
  Cloning method: Unknown
Terms and licenses: Academic/Nonprofit Terms; Industry Terms: Not Available to Industry
Depositor comments: ISH probe for mouse gene: Olfr849 aka MOR151-1
How to cite: pISH-Olfr849 was a gift from Peter Mombaerts (Addgene plasmid # 136722 ; http://n2t.net/addgene:136722 ; RRID:Addgene_136722)
