[The description below was written by a language model from this plasmid's Addgene catalogue record and pLannotate feature annotations shown in this document.]
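Description:
pISH-Olfr849 is a small (about 3.5 kb) bacterial plasmid built on the pGEM-T-Easy cloning backbone and intended as a template for making riboprobes against the mouse odorant receptor gene Olfr849 (also called MOR151-1). It is maintained in E. coli at high copy through a ColE1/pUC-type origin and selected with ampicillin via the β-lactamase (AmpR) gene and its own promoter. The backbone also carries an f1 phage origin, which allows single-stranded DNA production, and remnants of the lac region (CAP site, lac promoter and operator, and a lacZα fragment) that in the parent vector provide blue/white screening and are interrupted by the cloned fragment.

The payload is a fragment of the Olfr849 sequence of roughly 550 bp or slightly more, sitting between opposing bacteriophage SP6 and T7 RNA polymerase promoters. The automated annotation labels this region as a fragment of the human odorant receptor OR7D4; this most likely reflects homology-based matching to a related receptor in the annotation database, since the catalogue entry identifies the insert as mouse Olfr849. The annotated coding fragment lies on the minus strand, in the same direction as the T7 promoter, which suggests that T7 transcription would give sense RNA and SP6 transcription the antisense probe, although the record does not state which polymerase is meant to be used. The cloning method is also not recorded. In vitro transcription from the flanking promoters yields labelled RNA probes for in situ hybridization, and the associated work concerns the zonal pattern of odorant receptor gene expression in the mouse main olfactory epithelium.
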