Features (pLannotate 1.2.2; 13 found; start..end, strand, type, name):
    416..508     +  CDS            lacI (fragment): lac repressor; lacI; The lac repressor binds to the lac operator to inhibit transcription in E. coli. This inhibition can be relieved by adding lactose or isopropyl-β-D-thiogalactopyranoside (IPTG).
    521..542     +  protein_bind   CAP binding site: CAP binding activates transcription in the presence of cAMP. E. coli catabolite activator protein
    557..587     +  promoter       lac promoter: promoter for the E. coli lac operon
    595..611     +  protein_bind   lac operator: The lac repressor binds to the lac operator to inhibit transcription in E. coli. This inhibition can be relieved by adding lactose or isopropyl-β-D-thiogalactopyranoside (IPTG). lac repressor encoded by lacI
    653..671     +  promoter       SP6 promoter: promoter for bacteriophage SP6 RNA polymerase
    712..1257    -  CDS            OR7D4 (fragment): OR7D4_HUMAN - Also known as OR7D4P. Experimental evidence at protein level: Swiss-Prot protein existence level 1. Odorant receptor. Selectively activated by androstenone and the related odorous steroid androstadienone. From Homo sapiens (Human).
   1315..1333    -  promoter       T7 promoter: promoter for bacteriophage T7 RNA polymerase
   1336..1493    +  CDS            lacZα (fragment): LacZα fragment of β-galactosidase; lacZ fragment
   1497..1925    +  rep_origin     f1 ori (sequence partly withheld): f1 bacteriophage origin of replication; arrow indicates direction of (+) strand synthesis
   1953..2003    -  misc_feature   bom (fragment): basis of mobility region from pBR322
   2030..2134    +  promoter       AmpR promoter: bla
   2135..2995    +  CDS            AmpR: β-lactamase; bla; confers resistance to ampicillin, carbenicillin, and related antibiotics
   3166..233     +  rep_origin     ori (across the origin): high-copy-number ColE1/pMB1/pBR322/pUC origin of replication
>Addgene plasmid #136722 | pISH-Olfr849 | addgene full sequence | sequence record 273212 | Addgene NGS Result
CGACCTACACCGAACTGAGATACCTACAGCGTGAGCTATGAGAAAGCGCCACGCTTCCCGAAGGGAGAAA
GGCGGACAGGTATCCGGTAAGCGGCAGGGTCGGAACAGGAGAGCGCACGAGGGAGCTTCCAGGGGGAAAC
GCCTGGTATCTTTATAGTCCTGTCGGGTTTCGCCACCTCTGACTTGAGCGTCGATTTTTGTGATGCTCGT
CAGGGGGGCGGAGCCTATGGAAAAACGCCAGCAACGCGGCCTTTTTACGGTTCCTGGCCTTTTGCTGGCC
TTTTGCTCACATGTTCTTTCCTGCGTTATCCCCTGATTCTGTGGATAACCGTATTACCGCCTTTGAGTGA
GCTGATACCGCTCGCCGCAGCCGAACGACCGAGCGCAGCGAGTCAGTGAGCGAGGAAGCGGAAGAGCGCC
CAATACGCAAACCGCCTCTCCCCGCGCGTTGGCCGATTCATTAATGCAGCTGGCACGACAGGTTTCCCGA
CTGGAAAGCGGGCAGTGAGCGCAACGCAATTAATGTGAGTTAGCTCACTCATTAGGCACCCCAGGCTTTA
CACTTTATGCTTCCGGCTCGTATGTTGTGTGGAATTGTGAGCGGATAACAATTTCACACAGGAAACAGCT
ATGACCATGATTACGCCAAGCTATTTAGGTGACACTATAGAATACTCAAGCTATGCATCCAACGCGTTGG
GAGCTCTCCCATATGGTCGACCTGCAGGCGGCCGCGAATTCACTAGTGATTTGAGCCAGCTCACAGAAGA
AGTGGGGTATCTCAATTTCTGTGCAGAAGGATAGCAGCAATATCATCAAAGTGTGGAACAAAGCATGCAC
AATACTAAGGAACAGAGAGAAGAGCAGCAGCATAGCACATACATATTGATTCATAATAACTGTATACTTC
AGAGGGTGACAAATAGCAACATAGCGGTCATAGGCCATCACTGCCAGGAGACAGTTTTCTATACCAGCAA
AATTCAAGATGAGATAGACTTGAGAGAGGCATGCTGTGTATGTGATGGTGTGATCCTCCCTCTGAATGTT
CACCAACATCTTTGGGATTGTAGTATTGATTAAACAGATGTCATTAAAGGACAGGTTACAGAGAAAAAAA
TACATGGGTGTGTGTAATTGGGAGTCAGAGCTAACAGCTAGGATGATTAGCAAGTTTCCTAAGGTGGTGA
TCAGATATATGGTCAGGAACAGGGTAAAGATAAAAGGTTGCAGTGTTGGATCATCACTAAGCCCCAATCG
AATTCCCGCGGCCGCCATGGCGGCCGGGAGCATGCGACGTCGGGCCCAATTCGCCCTATAGTGAGTCGTA
TTACAATTCACTGGCCGTCGTTTTACAACGTCGTGACTGGGAAAACCCTGGCGTTACCCAACTTAATCGC
CTTGCAGCACATCCCCCTTTCGCCAGCTGGCGTAATAGCGAAGAGGCCCGCACCGATCGCCCTTCCCAAC
AGTTGCGCAGCCTGAATGGCGAATGG
[124 nt withheld, positions 1497-1620]
C
[91 nt withheld, positions 1622-1712]
A
[49 nt withheld, positions 1714-1762]
CCTTTGACGTTGGAGTCCACGTTCTTT
[37 nt withheld, positions 1790-1826]
ACCCTATCTCGGTCTATTCTTTTGATTTATAAGGGATTTTGCCGATTTCGGCCTATTGGTTAAAAAATGA
GCTGATTTAACAAAAATTTAACGCGAATTTTAACAAAATATTAACGCTTACAATTTCCTGATGCGGTATT
TTCTCCTTACGCATCTGTGCGGTATTTCACACCGCATCAGGTGGCACTTTTCGGGGAAATGTGCGCGGAA
CCCCTATTTGTTTATTTTTCTAAATACATTCAAATATGTATCCGCTCATGAGACAATAACCCTGATAAAT
GCTTCAATAATATTGAAAAAGGAAGAGTATGAGTATTCAACATTTCCGTGTCGCCCTTATTCCCTTTTTT
GCGGCATTTTGCCTTCCTGTTTTTGCTCACCCAGAAACGCTGGTGAAAGTAAAAGATGCTGAAGATCAGT
TGGGTGCACGAGTGGGTTACATCGAACTGGATCTCAACAGCGGTAAGATCCTTGAGAGTTTTCGCCCCGA
AGAACGTTTTCCAATGATGAGCACTTTTAAAGTTCTGCTATGTGGCGCGGTATTATCCCGTATTGACGCC
GGGCAAGAGCAACTCGGTCGCCGCATACACTATTCTCAGAATGACTTGGTTGAGTACTCACCAGTCACAG
AAAAGCATCTTACGGATGGCATGACAGTAAGAGAATTATGCAGTGCTGCCATAACCATGAGTGATAACAC
TGCGGCCAACTTACTTCTGACAACGATCGGAGGACCGAAGGAGCTAACCGCTTTTTTGCACAACATGGGG
GATCATGTAACTCGCCTTGATCGTTGGGAACCGGAGCTGAATGAAGCCATACCAAACGACGAGCGTGACA
CCACGATGCCTGTAGCAATGGCAACAACGTTGCGCAAACTATTAACTGGCGAACTACTTACTCTAGCTTC
CCGGCAACAATTAATAGACTGGATGGAGGCGGATAAAGTTGCAGGACCACTTCTGCGCTCGGCCCTTCCG
GCTGGCTGGTTTATTGCTGATAAATCTGGAGCCGGTGAGCGTGGGTCTCGCGGTATCATTGCAGCACTGG
GGCCAGATGGTAAGCCCTCCCGTATCGTAGTTATCTACACGACGGGGAGTCAGGCAACTATGGATGAACG
AAATAGACAGATCGCTGAGATAGGTGCCTCACTGATTAAGCATTGGTAACTGTCAGACCAAGTTTACTCA
TATATACTTTAGATTGATTTAAAACTTCATTTTTAATTTAAAAGGATCTAGGTGAAGATCCTTTTTGATA
ATCTCATGACCAAAATCCCTTAACGTGAGTTTTCGTTCCACTGAGCGTCAGACCCCGTAGAAAAGATCAA
AGGATCTTCTTGAGATCCTTTTTTTCTGCGCGTAATCTGCTGCTTGCAAACAAAAAAACCACCGCTACCA
GCGGTGGTTTGTTTGCCGGATCAAGAGCTACCAACTCTTTTTCCGAAGGTAACTGGCTTCAGCAGAGCGC
AGATACCAAATACTGTTCTTCTAGTGTAGCCGTAGTTAGGCCACCACTTCAAGAACTCTGTAGCACCGCC
TACATACCTCGCTCTGCTAATCCTGTTACCAGTGGCTGCTGCCAGTGGCGATAAGTCGTGTCTTACCGGG
TTGGACTCAAGACGATAGTTACCGGATAAGGCGCAGCGGTCGGGCTGAACGGGGGGTTCGTGCACACAGC
CCAGCTTGGAGCGAA
